Addgene plasmid #18306: T4 Lysozyme A41D WT*
Depositing lab: Brian Matthews. Depositing organization: University of Oregon.
Backbone
  Vector backbone: pHS1403
  Backbone size w/o insert (bp): 5000
  Vector type: Bacterial Expression
Growth in bacteria
  Bacterial resistance: Ampicillin, 100 μg/mL
  Growth temperature: 37°C
  Growth strain: DH5alpha
  Copy number: High Copy
Gene/Insert
  Gene/Insert name: T4 Lysozyme
  Species: Bacteriophage T4
  Insert size (bp): 600
  Mutation: A41D WT*
  GenBank ID: NP_049736
  Entrez Gene: e (a.k.a. T4p123)
  Cloning method: Restriction Enzyme; 5′ cloning site BamHI (not destroyed); 3′ cloning site HindIII (not destroyed)
  Sequencing primers: 5′ na; 3′ GGCGTATCACGAGGCCC
Terms and licenses: Academic/Nonprofit Terms; Industry Terms: Not Available to Industry
Depositor comments: The BamHI site is 27 bp from the ATG and the HindIII site is 115 bp from the stop.
How to cite: T4 Lysozyme A41D WT* was a gift from Brian Matthews (Addgene plasmid # 18306 ; http://n2t.net/addgene:18306 ; RRID:Addgene_18306)
