[The description below was written by a language model from this plasmid's Addgene catalogue record.]
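Description:
T4 Lysozyme A41D WT* is a bacterial expression plasmid built on the pHS1403 backbone (about 5 kb without insert) that carries a mutant version of the bacteriophage T4 lysozyme gene (gene e). It is maintained as a high-copy plasmid in standard E. coli cloning strains and is selected with ampicillin. The record does not name the origin of replication or the promoter that drives expression, and no feature table is available to show how the backbone is organised.

The insert is roughly 600 bp and was cloned by restriction digestion between a BamHI site at the 5′ end and a HindIII site at the 3′ end, both of which remain intact, so the cassette can be excised or moved. According to the depositor's notes, the BamHI site lies 27 bp from the start codon and the HindIII site 115 bp beyond the stop codon, meaning the fragment includes short flanking untranslated stretches in addition to the coding region. The encoded protein carries the substitution A41D, replacing alanine at position 41 with aspartate, in the "WT*" background. In the T4 lysozyme literature, WT* generally denotes the cysteine-free pseudo-wild-type protein used as a reference framework for point mutants, although the record itself does not define the term. No affinity tags or fusion partners are listed.

The record states no specific purpose, but the design fits production of the variant enzyme in bacteria for purification and comparison with the parental protein, as is typical in studies of how single amino-acid changes affect protein stability, folding and structure.
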