>Addgene plasmid #18306 | T4 Lysozyme A41D WT* | addgene partial sequence | sequence record 24094 | 3primeUP
CTANGAAAAAGCCCGCTCATTAGGCGGGCTCAGATCTGCTCATGGTTTGACAGCTTATCATCGATAAGCT
TCGGCAATAAATTCTTGATATGTTTTCATATGTTTCCTTTAAATATTTTAATTAGTAATTGTCTATTCAA
GTAATTGTGAATATACTATCACAATTCCAAGAGAAAGTAAACAGCTTTATAGATTTTTATACGCGTCCCA
AGTGCCAGTTCTAAACGTTGTAATGACTCGTTTTGCGCGATTAGGTGTTTGATTATACCATCTACTTTTA
GCTAAGTTAACTGCTGCTTCATCCCAGCGTTTTTGTTGAAGCATACGTAAAGAGTTAGTAAATCCTGCCA
CACCGGTTTCTCCCATTTGGAAAACCATATTAATCAATGCAGCGCGACGAACCGCATCAAGAGAATCATA
AACCGGTTTTAATTTAGCATTTCTCAGAATTCCGCGAACAGCAGCATCAACATCCTGATTAAAGAGTTTT
TCAGCCTCATCTTTTGTAATTACACCATTAGTATTACGCCCAATAGCTTTATCTAATTCAGATTTAGCAT
CATTAAGTGATGGACTTTTTGTAAGCAAATGACCGATGCCAATAGTGTAATAGCCTTCTGTGTCTTTATA
GATTTTAAGTCTAAGACCTTCATCTATACGTAACATTTCAAATATATTCATAATACCTCCTAAGCATCGA
TGGATCCTGTTTCCTGTGTGAAATTGTTATCCGCTCACAATTCCACACATTATACGAGCCGATGATTAAT
TGTCAACAGGGGGATGGGGAGTAAGCTGATCCTGTTTCCTGTGTGAAATTGTTATCCGCTCACAATTCCA
CACATTATACGAGCCGATGATTAATTGTCAACAGGGGGATGGGGAGTAAGCTCATCGATGGATCGANCCG
GNTTNCCGGNGGGAAAATGGTATCCGCTCNCANTNCCCACATTATACGAGCCGGAAGCNTAAAGNGNAAA
GCCNGGGGGGCCTAANGAGNGAGCTANCTTANATNATTGCGNTGGGGCTCCTGNCCGCTTTCCAGTCGGG
GNAANCTGTCGNGCCAGGACCCCATCGAANGGGGCAAACCNTTCGNGGAAGG
